Addgene plasmid #233079: pU6-sgRNA-S1b (BsaI)-CBh-eCas12f1a
Purpose: Expression vector for sgRNA-S1b and eCas12f1a
Depositing lab: Kyoungmi Kim. Publication: Robust genome editing activity and the applications of enhanced miniature CRISPR-Cas12f1. Park SJ, Ju S, Jung WJ, Jeong TY, Yoon DE, Lee JH, Yang J, Lee H, Choi J, Kim HS, Kim K. Nat Commun. 2025 Jan 15;16(1):677. doi: 10.1038/s41467-025-56048-w. PubMed 39809780.
Backbone
  Vector backbone: PX458
  Backbone manufacturer: Feng Zhang Lab
  Backbone size w/o insert (bp): 2978
  Total vector size (bp): 8937
  Vector type: Mammalian Expression, CRISPR
Growth in bacteria
  Bacterial resistance: Ampicillin, 100 μg/mL
  Growth temperature: 37°C
  Growth strain: DH5alpha
  Copy number: High Copy
Gene/Insert
  Gene/Insert name: U6-sgRNA-S1b (BsaI)-Cbh-bpNLS-eCas12f1a-2xFLAG-P2A-EGFP
  Species: Synthetic
  Insert size (bp): 5959
  Promoter: hU6, CBh
  Tag / fusion protein: 2xFLAG
  Cloning method: Gibson Cloning
  Sequencing primers: 5′ GAGGGCCTATTTCCCATGATT
Terms and licenses: Academic/Nonprofit Terms; Industry Terms: Not Available to Industry
How to cite: pU6-sgRNA-S1b (BsaI)-CBh-eCas12f1a was a gift from Kyoungmi Kim (Addgene plasmid # 233079 ; http://n2t.net/addgene:233079 ; RRID:Addgene_233079)
