[The description below was written by a language model from this plasmid's Addgene catalogue record and pLannotate feature annotations shown in this document.]
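Description:
pU6-sgRNA-S1b (BsaI)-CBh-eCas12f1a is an 8,937 bp all-in-one mammalian CRISPR expression plasmid built on the PX458 backbone. It is designed to deliver both a guide RNA and an engineered miniature Cas12f1 nuclease (eCas12f1a) from a single vector. It is maintained in E. coli at high copy through a ColE1/pUC-type origin and selected with ampicillin via the β-lactamase gene. An f1 phage origin and a single AAV2 ITR remnant carried over from the backbone are also annotated.

The synthetic insert, assembled by Gibson cloning, contains two transcription units. A human U6 RNA polymerase III promoter drives the sgRNA-S1b scaffold, and the name indicates BsaI sites for inserting a target-specific spacer. The region downstream of U6 carries annotated lacZα, pUC multiple cloning site and lac promoter/operator fragments. This suggests a stuffer that is replaced when the spacer is cloned, although the record does not say so. The second unit uses the CBh promoter, seen in the table as the CMV enhancer and the chicken β-actin/MVM hybrid intron. According to the catalogue, it expresses bpNLS-eCas12f1a-2xFLAG-P2A-EGFP and ends at the bGH polyadenylation signal. The bipartite NLS directs nuclear import, the FLAG tags allow detection, and the P2A peptide releases EGFP as a separate protein for identifying or sorting transfected cells.

The feature table also detects a VP16-repeat fragment, a RELA (p65) fragment and the Rta activation domain between the nuclease region and the FLAG tags. Together these resemble a VPR transcriptional activator module. The catalogue description does not mention this module, so the sequenced construct may carry an activator fusion, and the discrepancy should be checked before use. The stated purpose is simply expression of sgRNA-S1b and eCas12f1a.
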