Features (pLannotate 1.2.2; 24 found; start..end, strand, type, name):
      1..456     +  rep_origin     f1 ori (sequence partly withheld): f1 bacteriophage origin of replication; arrow indicates direction of (+) strand synthesis
    457..506     -  misc_feature   bom (fragment): basis of mobility region from pBR322
    608..643     -  CDS            rop (fragment): Rop protein, which maintains plasmids at low copy number; rop
    738..842     +  promoter       AmpR promoter: bla
    843..1703    +  CDS            AmpR: β-lactamase; bla; confers resistance to ampicillin, carbenicillin, and related antibiotics
   1874..2462    +  rep_origin     ori: high-copy-number ColE1/pMB1/pBR322/pUC origin of replication
   2524..2764    +  promoter       U6 promoter: RNA polymerase III promoter for human U6 snRNA
   2974..3009    +  CDS            rop (fragment): Rop protein, which maintains plasmids at low copy number; rop
   3111..3210    +  misc_feature   bom (fragment): basis of mobility region from pBR322
   3216..3373    -  CDS            lacZα (fragment): LacZα fragment of β-galactosidase; lacZ fragment
   3370..3426    +  misc_feature   MCS: pUC18/19 multiple cloning site
   3463..3479    -  protein_bind   lac operator: The lac repressor binds to the lac operator to inhibit transcription in E. coli. This inhibition can be relieved by adding lactose or isopropyl-β-D-thiogalactopyranoside (IPTG). lac repressor encoded by lacI
   3487..3517    -  promoter       lac promoter: promoter for the E. coli lac operon
   3572..3857    +  enhancer       CMV enhancer: human cytomegalovirus immediate early enhancer; contains an 18-bp deletion relative to the standard CMV enhancer
   4137..4364    +  intron         hybrid intron: hybrid between chicken β-actin (CBA) and minute virus of mice (MMV) introns (Gray et al., 2011)
   6173..6189    +  CDS            VP96 (fragment): 6 tandem repeats of the minimal activation domain of herpes simplex virus VP16 (Cheng et al., 2013)
   6254..7033    +  CDS            RELA (fragment): TF65_HUMAN - Also known as NFKB3. Experimental evidence at protein level: Swiss-Prot protein existence level 1. NF-kappa-B is a pleiotropic transcription factor present in almost all cell types and is the endpoint of a series of signal transduction events that are initiated by a vast array of stimuli related to many biological processes such as inflammation, immunity, differentiation, cell growth, tumorigenesis and apoptosis. NF-kappa-B is a homo- or heterodimeric complex formed by the Rel-like domain- containing proteins RELA/p65, RELB, NFKB1/p105, NFKB1/p50, REL and NFKB2/p52. The heterodime
   7052..7621    +  CDS            Rta AD: transcriptional activation domain from the human herpesvirus 4 (Epstein-Barr virus) replication and transcription activator Rta/BRLF1 (Hardwick et al., 1992; Chavez et al., 2015)
   7634..7650    +  CDS            5xFLAG (fragment): five tandem FLAG® epitope tags
   7661..7682    +  CDS            2xFLAG (fragment): two tandem FLAG® epitope tags
   7748..8467    +  CDS            EGFP: the original enhanced GFP (Yang et al., 1996) mammalian codon-optimized
   8507..8618    +  polyA_signal   bGH poly(A) signal: bovine growth hormone polyadenylation signal
   8723..8863    +  repeat_region  AAV2 ITR: inverted terminal repeat of adeno-associated virus serotype 2 inverted
   8868..8919    -  misc_feature   bom (fragment): basis of mobility region from pBR322
>Addgene plasmid #233079 | pU6-sgRNA-S1b (BsaI)-CBh-eCas12f1a | addgene full sequence | sequence record 470085 | Addgene NGS Result
[77 nt withheld, positions 1-77]
T
[46 nt withheld, positions 79-124]
C
[141 nt withheld, positions 126-266]
CCTTTGACGTTGGAGTCCACGTTCTTT
[37 nt withheld, positions 294-330]
ACTCTATCTCGGGCTATTCTTTTGATTTATAAGGGATTTTGCCGATTTCGGTCTATTGGTTAAAAAATGA
GCTGATTTAACAAAAATTTAACGCGAATTTTAACAAAATATTAACGTTTACAATTTTATGGTGCACTCTC
AGTACAATCTGCTCTGATGCCGCATAGTTAAGCCAGCCCCGACACCCGCCAACACCCGCTGACGCGCCCT
GACGGGCTTGTCTGCTCCCGGCATCCGCTTACAGACAAGCTGTGACCGTCTCCGGGAGCTGCATGTGTCA
GAGGTTTTCACCGTCATCACCGAAACGCGCGAGACGAAAGGGCCTCGTGATACGCCTATTTTTATAGGTT
AATGTCATGATAATAATGGTTTCTTAGACGTCAGGTGGCACTTTTCGGGGAAATGTGCGCGGAACCCCTA
TTTGTTTATTTTTCTAAATACATTCAAATATGTATCCGCTCATGAGACAATAACCCTGATAAATGCTTCA
ATAATATTGAAAAAGGAAGAGTATGAGTATTCAACATTTCCGTGTCGCCCTTATTCCCTTTTTTGCGGCA
TTTTGCCTTCCTGTTTTTGCTCACCCAGAAACGCTGGTGAAAGTAAAAGATGCTGAAGATCAGTTGGGTG
CACGAGTGGGTTACATCGAACTGGATCTCAACAGCGGTAAGATCCTTGAGAGTTTTCGCCCCGAAGAACG
TTTTCCAATGATGAGCACTTTTAAAGTTCTGCTATGTGGCGCGGTATTATCCCGTATTGACGCCGGGCAA
GAGCAACTCGGTCGCCGCATACACTATTCTCAGAATGACTTGGTTGAGTACTCACCAGTCACAGAAAAGC
ATCTTACGGATGGCATGACAGTAAGAGAATTATGCAGTGCTGCCATAACCATGAGTGATAACACTGCGGC
CAACTTACTTCTGACAACGATCGGAGGACCGAAGGAGCTAACCGCTTTTTTGCACAACATGGGGGATCAT
GTAACTCGCCTTGATCGTTGGGAACCGGAGCTGAATGAAGCCATACCAAACGACGAGCGTGACACCACGA
TGCCTGTAGCAATGGCAACAACGTTGCGCAAACTATTAACTGGCGAACTACTTACTCTAGCTTCCCGGCA
ACAATTAATAGACTGGATGGAGGCGGATAAAGTTGCAGGACCACTTCTGCGCTCGGCCCTTCCGGCTGGC
TGGTTTATTGCTGATAAATCTGGAGCCGGTGAGCGTGGAAGCCGCGGTATCATTGCAGCACTGGGGCCAG
ATGGTAAGCCCTCCCGTATCGTAGTTATCTACACGACGGGGAGTCAGGCAACTATGGATGAACGAAATAG
ACAGATCGCTGAGATAGGTGCCTCACTGATTAAGCATTGGTAACTGTCAGACCAAGTTTACTCATATATA
CTTTAGATTGATTTAAAACTTCATTTTTAATTTAAAAGGATCTAGGTGAAGATCCTTTTTGATAATCTCA
TGACCAAAATCCCTTAACGTGAGTTTTCGTTCCACTGAGCGTCAGACCCCGTAGAAAAGATCAAAGGATC
TTCTTGAGATCCTTTTTTTCTGCGCGTAATCTGCTGCTTGCAAACAAAAAAACCACCGCTACCAGCGGTG
GTTTGTTTGCCGGATCAAGAGCTACCAACTCTTTTTCCGAAGGTAACTGGCTTCAGCAGAGCGCAGATAC
CAAATACTGTTCTTCTAGTGTAGCCGTAGTTAGGCCACCACTTCAAGAACTCTGTAGCACCGCCTACATA
CCTCGCTCTGCTAATCCTGTTACCAGTGGCTGCTGCCAGTGGCGATAAGTCGTGTCTTACCGGGTTGGAC
TCAAGACGATAGTTACCGGATAAGGCGCAGCGGTCGGGCTGAACGGGGGGTTCGTGCACACAGCCCAGCT
TGGAGCGAACGACCTACACCGAACTGAGATACCTACAGCGTGAGCTATGAGAAAGCGCCACGCTTCCCGA
AGGGAGAAAGGCGGACAGGTATCCGGTAAGCGGCAGGGTCGGAACAGGAGAGCGCACGAGGGAGCTTCCA
GGGGGAAACGCCTGGTATCTTTATAGTCCTGTCGGGTTTCGCCACCTCTGACTTGAGCGTCGATTTTTGT
GATGCTCGTCAGGGGGGCGGAGCCTATGGAAAAACGCCAGCAACGCGGCCTTTTTACGGTTCCTGGCCTT
TTGCTGGCCTTTTGCTCACATGTGAGGGCCTATTTCCCATGATTCCTTCATATTTGCATATACGATACAA
GGCTGTTAGAGAGATAATTGGAATTAATTTGACTGTAAACACAAAGATATTAGTACAAAATACGTGACGT
AGAAAGTAATAATTTCTTGGGTAGTTTGCAGTTTTAAAATTATGTTTTAAAATGGACTATCATATGCTTA
CCGTAACTTGAAAGTATTTCGATTTCTTGGCTTTATATATCTTGTGGAAAGGACGAAACACCGACCGCTG
GACTTCGAGTCCAGGTGGGCTGCTTGCATCAGCCTAATGTCGAGAAGTGCTTTCTTCGGAAAGTAACCCT
CGAAACAAAGAAAGGAATGCAACGGAGACCACATTTCCCCGAAAAGTGCCACCTGACGTCTAAGAAACCA
TTATTATCATGACATTAACCTATAAAAATAGGCGTATCACGAGGCCCTTTCGTCTCGCGCGTTTCGGTGA
TGACGGTGAAAACCTCTGACACATGCAGCTCCCGGAGACGGTCACAGCTTGTCTGTAAGCGGATGCCGGG
AGCAGACAAGCCCGTCAGGGCGCGTCAGCGGGTGTTGGCGGGTGTCGGGGCTGGCTTAACTATGCGGCAT
CAGAGCAGATTGTACTGAGAGTGCACCATATGCGGTGTGAAATACCGCACAGATGCGTAAGGAGAAAATA
CCGCATCAGGCGCCATTCGCCATTCAGGCTGCGCAACTGTTGGGAAGGGCGATCGGTGCGGGCCTCTTCG
CTATTACGCCAGCTGGCGAAAGGGGGATGTGCTGCAAGGCGATTAAGTTGGGTAACGCCAGGGTTTTCCC
AGTCACGACGTTGTAAAACGACGGCCAGTGAATTCGAGCTCGGTACCCGGGGATCCTCTAGAGTCGACCT
GCAGGCATGCAAGCTTGGCGTAATCATGGTCATAGCTGTTTCCTGTGTGAAATTGTTATCCGCTCACAAT
TCCACACAACATACGAGCCGGAAGCATAAAGTGTAAAGCCTGGGGTGCCTAATAGATCCGGTCTCCTTTT
ATTTTTTGTTTTAGAGGTACCCGTTACATAACTTACGGTAAATGGCCCGCCTGGCTGACCGCCCAACGAC
CCCCGCCCATTGACGTCAATAGTAACGCCAATAGGGACTTTCCATTGACGTCAATGGGTGGAGTATTTAC
GGTAAACTGCCCACTTGGCAGTACATCAAGTGTATCATATGCCAAGTACGCCCCCTATTGACGTCAATGA
CGGTAAATGGCCCGCCTGGCATTGTGCCCAGTACATGACCTTATGGGACTTTCCTACTTGGCAGTACATC
TACGTATTAGTCATCGCTATTACCATGGTCGAGGTGAGCCCCACGTTCTGCTTCACTCTCCCCATCTCCC
CCCCCTCCCCACCCCCAATTTTGTATTTATTTATTTTTTAATTATTTTGTGCAGCGATGGGGGCGGGGGG
GGGGGGGGGGCGCGCGCCGGGGGGGGGGGGGGGGGGGGGGGGGGGGGGGGGGGSGRGGSGGRGRGGKGCG
GCGGCAGCCAATCAGAGCGGCGCGCTCCGAAAGTTTCCTTTTATGGCGAGGCGGCGGCGGCGGCGGCCCT
ATAAAAAGCGAAGCGCGCGGCGGGCGGGAGTCGCTGCGCGCTGCCTTCGCCCCGTGCCCCGCTCCGCCGC
CGCCTCGCGCCGCCCGCCCCGGCTCTGACTGACCGCGTTACTCCCACAGGTGAGCGGGCGGGACGGCCCT
TCTCCTCCGGGCTGTAATTAGCTGAGCAAGAGGTAAGGGTTTAAGGGATGGTTGGTTGGTGGGGTATTAA
TGTTTAATTACCTGGAGCACCTGCCTGAAATCACTTTTTTTCAGGTTGGACCGGTGCCACCATGAAACGG
ACAGCCGACGGAAGCGAGTTCGAGTCACCAAAGAAGAAGCGGAAAGTCGCCAAGAACACAATCACCAAGA
CACTGAAGCTGAGAATCGTGCGGCCTTACAACAGCGCCGAGGTGGAAAAAATCGTGGCCGATGAGAAGAA
CAACAGAGAGAAAATCGCTCTGGAAAAAAATAAGGACAAGGTTAAAGAAGCCTGCTCCAAGCACCTGAAA
GTGGCTGCCTACTGCACCACCCAGGTCGAGAGAAACGCCTGTCTGTTCTGCAAGGCCAGAAAGCTGGACG
ACAAGTTCTACCAAAAGCTGAGAGGCCAGTTCCCCGACGCCGTGTTCTGGCAGGAGATTAGCGAGATTTT
CAGACAGCTGCAGAAGCAGGCCGCCGAGATCTACAACCAGAGCCTGATCGAGCTGTACTACGAGATCTTT
ATCAAAGGCAAAGGAATTGCCAACGCTTCTAGCGTGGAACACTACCTGAGCAGAGTGTGCTACCGGAGAG
CCGCCGAGCTGTTCAAGAATGCCGCTATCGCCAGCGGACTGCGGAGCAAGATCAAGTCTAACTTCCGGCT
GAAGGAACTCAAGAATATGAAATCCCGGCTGCCAACAACAAAGAGCGACAACTTTCCAATCCCCCTGGTG
AAGCAGAAAGGAGGCCAGTATACCGGCTTTGAGATCAGCAACCACAACTCTGATTTCATCATCAAGATCC
CATTCGGCAGATGGCAAGTGAAGAAGGAAATCGACAAGTACAGACCTTGGGAGAAGTTCGACTTCGAGCA
GGTGCAGAAGAGTCCTAAGCCTATCAGCCTGCTGCTGTCTACCCAGAGACGGAAACGGAACAAAGGCTGG
TCCAAGGACGAGGGCACCGAAGCCGAAATCAAGAAGGTGATGAACGGCGACTACCAGACCAGCTACATCG
AAGTGAAGAGGGGCAGCAAGATCGGCGAGAAGTCTGCCTGGATGCTGAACCTGAGCATCGATGTTCCTAA
GATCGACAAAGGAGTGGACCCCAGCATCATCGGCGGAATTGCCGTGGGCGTGAGAAGCCCTCTGGTCTGT
GCCATCAACAATGCTTTTAGCAGATACAGCATCTCCGATAACGACCTGTTTCACTTTAACAAGAAGATGT
TCGCCAGGCGGAGAATCCTGCTTAAAAAGAACCGCCACAAGAGAGCCGGCCACGGCGCCAAGAACAAGCT
CAAACCTATCACCATCCTGACCGAGAAGAGCGAGCGGTTCCGGAAAAAGCTGATCGAGAGATGGGCCTGT
GAAATCGCCGACTTCTTCATCAAAAATAAGGTGGGCACAGTGCAGATGGAAAACCTGGAAGGCATGAAGA
GAAAGGAAGATAGCTATTTCAACATCCGGCTGAGAGGCTTCTGGCCTTACGCCGAGATGCAGAACAAGAT
CGAGTTCAAGCTGAAGCAATACGGCATCGAGATCAGAAAGGTGGCTCCTAACAACACCAGCAAAACCTGT
AGCAAGTGCGGCCATCTGAACAACTACTTCAACTTCGAGTACAGAAAGAAGAACAAGTTCCCCCACTTCA
AGTGCGAGAAGTGCAACTTCAAGGAAAACGCCGCTTATAATGCTGCGCTGAATATCTCTAATCCTAAGCT
GAAATCTACAAAGGAGGAACCCGGATCCGAGGCCAGCGGTTCCGGACGGGCTGACGCATTGGACGATTTT
GATCTGGATATGCTGGGAAGTGACGCCCTCGATGATTTTGACCTTGACATGCTTGGTTCGGATGCCCTTG
ATGACTTTGACCTCGACATGCTCGGCAGTGACGCCCTTGATGATTTCGACCTGGACATGCTGATTAACTC
TAGAAGTTCCGGATCTCCGAAAAAGAAACGCAAAGTTGGTAGCCAGTACCTGCCCGACACCGACGACCGG
CACCGGATCGAGGAAAAGCGGAAGCGGACCTACGAGACATTCAAGAGCATCATGAAGAAGTCCCCCTTCA
GCGGCCCCACCGACCCTAGACCTCCACCTAGAAGAATCGCCGTGCCCAGCAGATCCAGCGCCAGCGTGCC
AAAACCTGCCCCCCAGCCTTACCCCTTCACCAGCAGCCTGAGCACCATCAACTACGACGAGTTCCCTACC
ATGGTGTTCCCCAGCGGCCAGATCTCTCAGGCCTCTGCTCTGGCTCCAGCCCCTCCTCAGGTGCTGCCTC
AGGCTCCTGCTCCTGCACCAGCTCCAGCCATGGTGTCTGCACTGGCTCAGGCACCAGCACCCGTGCCTGT
GCTGGCTCCTGGACCTCCACAGGCTGTGGCTCCACCAGCCCCTAAACCTACACAGGCCGGCGAGGGCACA
CTGTCTGAAGCTCTGCTGCAGCTGCAGTTCGACGACGAGGATCTGGGAGCCCTGCTGGGAAACAGCACCG
ATCCTGCCGTGTTCACCGACCTGGCCAGCGTGGACAACAGCGAGTTCCAGCAGCTGCTGAACCAGGGCAT
CCCTGTGGCCCCTCACACCACCGAGCCCATGCTGATGGAATACCCCGAGGCCATCACCCGGCTCGTGACA
GGCGCTCAGAGGCCTCCTGATCCAGCTCCTGCCCCTCTGGGAGCACCAGGCCTGCCTAATGGACTGCTGT
CTGGCGACGAGGACTTCAGCTCTATCGCCGATATGGATTTCTCAGCCTTGCTGGGCTCTGGCAGCGGCAG
CCGGGATTCCAGGGAAGGGATGTTTTTGCCGAAGCCTGAGGCCGGCTCCGCTATTAGTGACGTGTTTGAG
GGCCGCGAGGTGTGCCAGCCAAAACGAATCCGGCCATTTCATCCTCCAGGAAGTCCATGGGCCAACCGCC
CACTCCCCGCCAGCCTCGCACCAACACCAACCGGTCCAGTACATGAGCCAGTCGGGTCACTGACCCCGGC
ACCAGTCCCTCAGCCACTGGATCCAGCGCCCGCAGTGACTCCCGAGGCCAGTCACCTGTTGGAGGATCCC
GATGAAGAGACGAGCCAGGCTGTCAAAGCCCTTCGGGAGATGGCCGATACTGTGATTCCCCAGAAGGAAG
AGGCTGCAATCTGTGGCCAAATGGACCTTTCCCATCCGCCCCCAAGGGGCCATCTGGATGAGCTGACAAC
CACACTTGAGTCCATGACCGAGGATCTGAACCTGGACTCACCCCTGACCCCGGAATTGAACGAGATTCTG
GATACCTTCCTGAACGACGAGTGCCTCTTGCATGCCATGCATATCAGCACAGGACTGTCCATCTTCGACA
CATCTCTGTTTGGAAGCGGATCCGATTACAAAGATGACGATGACAAAGACTACAAGGATGATGATGATAA
GGGATCCGGCGCAACAAACTTCTCTCTGCTGAAACAAGCCGGAGATGTCGAAGAGAATCCTGGACCGATG
GTGAGCAAGGGCGAGGAGCTGTTCACCGGGGTGGTGCCCATCCTGGTCGAGCTGGACGGCGACGTAAACG
GCCACAAGTTCAGCGTGTCCGGCGAGGGCGAGGGCGATGCCACCTACGGCAAGCTGACCCTGAAGTTCAT
CTGCACCACCGGCAAGCTGCCCGTGCCCTGGCCCACCCTCGTGACCACCCTGACCTACGGCGTGCAGTGC
TTCAGCCGCTACCCCGACCACATGAAGCAGCACGACTTCTTCAAGTCCGCCATGCCCGAAGGCTACGTCC
AGGAGCGCACCATCTTCTTCAAGGACGACGGCAACTACAAGACCCGCGCCGAGGTGAAGTTCGAGGGCGA
CACCCTGGTGAACCGCATCGAGCTGAAGGGCATCGACTTCAAGGAGGACGGCAACATCCTGGGGCACAAG
CTGGAGTACAACTACAACAGCCACAACGTCTATATCATGGCCGACAAGCAGAAGAACGGCATCAAGGTGA
ACTTCAAGATCCGCCACAACATCGAGGACGGCAGCGTGCAGCTCGCCGACCACTACCAGCAGAACACCCC
CATCGGCGACGGCCCCGTGCTGCTGCCCGACAACCACTACCTGAGCACCCAGTCCGCCCTGAGCAAAGAC
CCCAACGAGAAGCGCGATCACATGGTCCTGCTGGAGTTCGTGACCGCCGCCGGGATCACTCTCGGCATGG
ACGAGCTGTACAAGTAAACGCGTTAAGAATTCCTAGAGCTCGCTGATCAGCCTCGACTGTGCCTTCTAGT
TGCCAGCCATCTGTTGTTTGCCCCTCCCCCGTGCCTTCCTTGACCCTGGAAGGTGCCACTCCCACTGTCC
TTTCCTAATAAAATGAGGAAATTGCATCGCATTGTCTGAGTAGGTGTCATTCTATTCTGGGGGGTGGGGT
GGGGCAGGACAGCAAGGGGGAGGATTGGGAAGAGAATAGCAGGCATGCTGGGGAGCGGCCGCAGGAACCC
CTAGTGATGGAGTTGGCCACTCCCTCTCTGCGCGCTCGCTCGCTCACTGAGGCCGGGCGACCAAAGGTCG
CCCGACGCCCGGGCTTTGCCCGGGCGGCCTCAGTGAGCGAGCGAGCGCGCAGCTGCCTGCAGGGGCGCCT
GATGCGGTATTTTCTCCTTACGCATCTGTGCGGTATTTCACACCGCATACGTCAAAGCAACCATAGT
